Addgene plasmid #8693: CMV-H3.3-YFP
Depositing lab: Kami Ahmad. Depositing organization: Harvard Medical School. Publication: From silencing to gene expression: real-time analysis in single cells. Janicki SM, Tsukamoto T, Salghetti SE, Tansey WP, Sachidanandam R, Prasanth KV, Ried T, Shav-Tal Y, Bertrand E, Singer RH, Spector DL. Cell 2004 Mar 5;116(5):683-98. 10.1016/S0092-8674(04)00171-0 PubMed 15006351.
Backbone
  Vector backbone: na
  Backbone size w/o insert (bp): 9800
  Vector type: Mammalian Expression
Growth in bacteria
  Bacterial resistance: Ampicillin, 100 μg/mL
  Growth temperature: 37°C
  Growth strain: DH5alpha
  Copy number: High Copy
Gene/Insert
  Gene/Insert name: H3.3A (alt name: His3.3A)
  Species: D. melanogaster (fly)
  Insert size (bp): 1200
  Entrez Gene: His3.3A (a.k.a. Dmel_CG5825, CG5825, Dmel\CG5825, H3.3, H3.3A, His-3.3A, His3.3, PH3, dH3.3A)
  Tag / fusion protein: YFP (C terminal on insert)
  Cloning method: Restriction Enzyme; 5′ cloning site XbaI (not destroyed); 3′ cloning site Bgl II (not destroyed)
  Sequencing primers: 5′ T7
Terms and licenses: Academic/Nonprofit Terms; Industry Terms: Not Available to Industry
Depositor comments: Ahmad lab #k339.
How to cite: CMV-H3.3-YFP was a gift from Kami Ahmad (Addgene plasmid # 8693 ; http://n2t.net/addgene:8693 ; RRID:Addgene_8693)
