[The description below was written by a language model from this plasmid's Addgene catalogue record and pLannotate feature annotations shown in this document.]
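Description:
CMV-H3.3-YFP is catalogued as a mammalian expression plasmid encoding the Drosophila melanogaster replacement histone variant H3.3 (His3.3A) fused at its C terminus to yellow fluorescent protein. The record gives no backbone name, but the feature table of the full 10.8 kb sequence shows the architecture of a Drosophila pUAST-type P-element transformation vector. P element 5′ and 3′ ends flank a mini-white eye-colour marker and an expression cassette that begins with five Gal4 UAS sites and the hsp70 minimal promoter. It ends with the SV40 small t intron, remnants of the SV40 early region and the SV40 polyadenylation signal. The plasmid is propagated in E. coli through a high-copy ColE1/pUC-type origin and selected with ampicillin (AmpR).

Downstream of the UAS-hsp70 elements sits a human cytomegalovirus immediate-early enhancer and promoter, followed by a T7 promoter and then the His3.3A coding sequence joined to EYFP. The CMV element provides strong constitutive transcription in mammalian cells, with the SV40 intron and poly(A) signal supporting mRNA processing. The retained UAS and P-element features would in principle also allow Gal4-driven expression or germline transformation in flies, although the record does not state that use. The insert was cloned between XbaI and BglII sites, both preserved.

H3.3 is deposited into chromatin independently of DNA replication and marks transcriptionally active regions. The fluorescent fusion therefore serves as a live-cell reporter of variant histone incorporation. The associated publication concerns real-time single-cell imaging of the transition from silenced to actively expressed chromatin, consistent with this use.
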