Features (pLannotate 1.2.2; 26 found; start..end, strand, type, name):
      1..229     -  CDS            mini-white (fragment): Drosophila white gene eye color pigment; white; This is a modified version of the white gene lacking part of the first intron.
    235..823     -  rep_origin     ori: high-copy-number ColE1/pMB1/pBR322/pUC origin of replication
    994..1854    -  CDS            AmpR: β-lactamase; bla; confers resistance to ampicillin, carbenicillin, and related antibiotics
   1855..1959    -  promoter       AmpR promoter: bla
   2054..2089    +  CDS            rop (fragment): Rop protein, which maintains plasmids at low copy number; rop
   2191..2260    +  misc_feature   bom (fragment): basis of mobility region from pBR322
   2259..2762    -  gene           mini-white (fragment): white; This modified version of the white gene lacks part of the first intron.
   2762..2994    -  misc_feature   P element 3' end: P element 3' end
   3036..3057    -  misc_feature   MCS (fragment): pUC18/19 multiple cloning site
   3056..3150    +  protein_bind   5X UAS: five tandem copies of the "ScaI site" 17-mer CGGAGTACTGTCCTCCG, an upstream activating sequence (UAS) that efficiently binds yeast Gal4 (Webster et al., 1988; Pfeiffer et al., 2010) GAL4
   3169..3407    +  promoter       hsp70 promoter: Drosophila melanogaster hsp70Bb promoter
   3421..3481    +  promoter       hsp70 promoter (fragment): Drosophila melanogaster hsp70Bb promoter
   3505..3884    +  enhancer       CMV enhancer: human cytomegalovirus immediate early enhancer
   3885..4088    +  promoter       CMV promoter: human cytomegalovirus (CMV) immediate early promoter
   4084..4117    +  LTR            5' LTR (truncated) (fragment): truncated 5' long terminal repeat (LTR) from HIV-1
   4133..4151    +  promoter       T7 promoter: promoter for bacteriophage T7 RNA polymerase
   4206..4613    +  CDS            His3.3A (sequence withheld): H33A_DROME - Experimental evidence at protein level: Swiss-Prot protein existence level 1. Variant histone H3 which replaces conventional H3 in a wide range of nucleosomes in active genes and is specifically enriched in modifications associated with active chromatin. Constitutes the predominant form of histone H3 in non-dividing cells and is incorporated into chromatin independently of DNA synthesis. Deposited at sites of nucleosomal displacement throughout transcribed genes, suggesting that it represents an epigenetic imprint of transcriptionally active chromatin. Nucleosomes wrap and compact
   4635..5351    +  CDS            EYFP: EYFP is a basic (constitutively fluorescent) green/yellow fluorescent protein published in 1996, derived from Aequorea victoria. It is reported to be a very rapidly-maturing weak dimer with high acid sensitivity.
   5395..5469    +  CDS            small t antigen (fragment): SV40 (simian virus 40) small t antigen
   5471..5536    +  intron         small t intron: SV40 (simian virus 40) small t antigen intron
   5666..5686    +  CDS            SV40 NLS: nuclear localization signal of SV40 (simian virus 40) large T antigen
   5693..5827    +  CDS            LT_POVHA (fragment): Protein inferred from homology: Swiss-Prot protein existence level 3. Isoform large T antigen is a key early protein essential for both driving viral replication and inducing cellular transformation. Plays a role in viral genome replication by driving entry of quiescent cells into the cell cycle and by autoregulating the synthesis of viral early mRNA. Displays highly oncogenic activities by corrupting the host cellular checkpoint mechanisms that guard cell division and the transcription, replication, and repair of DNA. Participates in the modulation of cellular gene expression preceeding viral
   5852..5935    +  CDS            large T antigen (fragment): large T antigen from SV40 (simian virus 40)
   5958..6092    +  polyA_signal   SV40 poly(A) signal: SV40 polyadenylation signal
   6110..10229   +  gene           mini-white: white; This modified version of the white gene lacks part of the first intron.
  10240..10825   -  misc_feature   P element 5' end: No description available
>Addgene plasmid #8693 | CMV-H3.3-YFP | addgene full sequence | sequence record 225662 | Addgene NGS Result
GGCCAGACCCACGTAGTCCAGCGGCAGATCGGCGGCGGAGAAGTTAAGCGTCTCCAGGATGACCTTGCCC
GAACTGGGGCACGTGGTGTTCGACGATGTGCAGCTAATTTCGCCCGGCTCCACGTCCGCCCATTGGTTAA
TCAGCAGACCCTCGTTGGCGTAACGGAACCATGAGAGGTACGACAACCATTTGAGGTATACTGGCACCGA
GCCCGAGTTCAAGAAGAAGGCGTTTTTCCATAGGCTCCGCCCCCCTGACGAGCATCACAAAAATCGACGC
TCAAGTCAGAGGTGGCGAAACCCGACAGGACTATAAAGATACCAGGCGTTTCCCCCTGGAAGCTCCCTCG
TGCGCTCTCCTGTTCCGACCCTGCCGCTTACCGGATACCTGTCCGCCTTTCTCCCTTCGGGAAGCGTGGC
GCTTTCTCATAGCTCACGCTGTAGGTATCTCAGTTCGGTGTAGGTCGTTCGCTCCAAGCTGGGCTGTGTG
CACGAACCCCCCGTTCAGCCCGACCGCTGCGCCTTATCCGGTAACTATCGTCTTGAGTCCAACCCGGTAA
GACACGACTTATCGCCACTGGCAGCAGCCACTGGTAACAGGATTAGCAGAGCGAGGTATGTAGGCGGTGC
TACAGAGTTCTTGAAGTGGTGGCCTAACTACGGCTACACTAGAAGAACAGTATTTGGTATCTGCGCTCTG
CTGAAGCCAGTTACCTTCGGAAAAAGAGTTGGTAGCTCTTGATCCGGCAAACAAACCACCGCTGGTAGCG
GTGGTTTTTTTGTTTGCAAGCAGCAGATTACGCGCAGAAAAAAAGGATCTCAAGAAGATCCTTTGATCTT
TTCTACGGGGTCTGACGCTCAGTGGAACGAAAACTCACGTTAAGGGATTTTGGTCATGAGATTATCAAAA
AGGATCTTCACCTAGATCCTTTTAAATTAAAAATGAAGTTTTAAATCAATCTAAAGTATATATGAGTAAA
CTTGGTCTGACAGTTACCAATGCTTAATCAGTGAGGCACCTATCTCAGCGATCTGTCTATTTCGTTCATC
CATAGTTGCCTGACTCCCCGTCGTGTAGATAACTACGATACGGGAGGGCTTACCATCTGGCCCCAGTGCT
GCAATGATACCGCGAGACCCACGCTCACCGGCTCCAGATTTATCAGCAATAAACCAGCCAGCCGGAAGGG
CCGAGCGCAGAAGTGGTCCTGCAACTTTATCCGCCTCCATCCAGTCTATTAATTGTTGCCGGGAAGCTAG
AGTAAGTAGTTCGCCAGTTAATAGTTTGCGCAACGTTGTTGCCATTGCTACAGGCATCGTGGTGTCACGC
TCGTCGTTTGGTATGGCTTCATTCAGCTCCGGTTCCCAACGATCAAGGCGAGTTACATGATCCCCCATGT
TGTGCAAAAAAGCGGTTAGCTCCTTCGGTCCTCCGATCGTTGTCAGAAGTAAGTTGGCCGCAGTGTTATC
ACTCATGGTTATGGCAGCACTGCATAATTCTCTTACTGTCATGCCATCCGTAAGATGCTTTTCTGTGACT
GGTGAGTACTCAACCAAGTCATTCTGAGAATAGTGTATGCGGCGACCGAGTTGCTCTTGCCCGGCGTCAA
TACGGGATAATACCGCGCCACATAGCAGAACTTTAAAAGTGCTCATCATTGGAAAACGTTCTTCGGGGCG
AAAACTCTCAAGGATCTTACCGCTGTTGAGATCCAGTTCGATGTAACCCACTCGTGCACCCAACTGATCT
TCAGCATCTTTTACTTTCACCAGCGTTTCTGGGTGAGCAAAAACAGGAAGGCAAAATGCCGCAAAAAAGG
GAATAAGGGCGACACGGAAATGTTGAATACTCATACTCTTCCTTTTTCAATATTATTGAAGCATTTATCA
GGGTTATTGTCTCATGAGCGGATACATATTTGAATGTATTTAGAAAAATAAACAAATAGGGGTTCCGCGC
ACATTTCCCCGAAAAGTGCCACCTGACGTCTAAGAAACCATTATTATCATGACATTAACCTATAAAAATA
GGCGTATCACGAGGCCCTTTCGTCTCGCGCGTTTCGGTGATGACGGTGAAAACCTCTGACACATGCAGCT
CCCGGAGACGGTCACAGCTTGTCTGTAAGCGGATGCCGGGAGCAGACAAGCCCGTCAGGGCGCGTCAGCG
GGTGTTGGCGGGTGTCGGGGCTGGCTTAACTATGCGGCATCAGAGCAGATTGTACTGAGAGTGCACCATA
TGCGGTGTGAAATACCGCACCGAATCGCGCGGAACTAACGACAGTCGCTCCAAGGTCGTCGAACAAAAGG
TGAATGTGTTGCGGAGAGCGGGTGGGAGACAGCGAAAGAGCAACTACGAAACGTGGTGTGGTGGAGGTGA
ATTATGAAGAGGGCGCGCGATTTGAAAAGTATGTATATAAAAAATATATCCCGGTGTTTTATGTAGCGAT
AAACGAGTTTTTGATGTAAGGTATGCAGGTGTGTAAGTCTTTTGGTTAGAAGACAAATCCAAAGTCTACT
TGTGGGGATGTTCGAAGGGGAAATACTTGTATTCTATAGGTCATATCTTGTTTTTATTGGCACAAATATA
ATTACATTAGCTTTTTGAGGGGGCAATAAACAGTAAACACGATGGTAATAATGGTAAAAAAAAAAAACAA
GCAGTTATTTCGGATATATGTCGGCTACTCCTTGCGTCGGGCCCGAAGTCTTAGAGCCAGATATGCGAGC
ACCCGGAAGCTCACGATGAGAATGGCCAGACCATGATGAAATAACATAAGGTGGTCCCGTCGGCAAGAGA
CATCCACTTAACGTATGCTTGCAATAAGTGCGAGTGAAAGGAATAGTATTCTGAGTGTCGTATTGAGTCT
GAGTGAGACAGCGATATGATTGTTGATTAACCCTTAGCATGTCCGTGGGGTTTGAATTAACTCATAATAT
TAATTAGACGAAATTATTTTTAAAGTTTTATTTTTAATAATTTGCGAGTACGCAAAGCTTGGCTGCATCC
AACGCGTTGGGAGCTCTCCGGATCCAAGCTTGCATGCCTGCAGGTCGGAGTACTGTCCTCCGAGCGGAGT
ACTGTCCTCCGAGCGGAGTACTGTCCTCCGAGCGGAGTACTGTCCTCCGAGCGGAGTACTGTCCTCCGAG
CGGAGACTCTAGCGAGCGCCGGAGTATAAATAGAGGCGCTTCGTCTACGGAGCGACAATTCAATTCAAAC
AAGCAAAGTGAACACGTCGCTAAGCGAAAGCTAAGCAAATAAACAAGCGCAGCTGAACAAGCTAAACAAT
CTGCAGTAAAGTGCAAGTTAAAGTGAATCAATTAAAAGTAACCAGCAACCAAGTAAATCAACTGCAACTA
CTGAAATCTGCCAAGAAGTAATTATTGAATACAAGAAGAGAACTCTGAATAGGGAATTGGGAATTCCAAA
ACAAACTGGTTATTGTGGTAGGTCATTTGTTTGGCAGAAAGAAAACTCGAGTGTACGGGCCAGATATACG
CGTTGACATTGATTATTGACTAGTTATTAATAGTAATCAATTACGGGGTCATTAGTTCATAGCCCATATA
TGGAGTTCCGCGTTACATAACTTACGGTAAATGGCCCGCCTGGCTGACCGCCCAACGACCCCCGCCCATT
GACGTCAATAATGACGTATGTTCCCATAGTAACGCCAATAGGGACTTTCCATTGACGTCAATGGGTGGAG
TATTTACGGTAAACTGCCCACTTGGCAGTACATCAAGTGTATCATATGCCAAGTACGCCCCCTATTGACG
TCAATGACGGTAAATGGCCCGCCTGGCATTATGCCCAGTACATGACCTTATGGGACTTTCCTACTTGGCA
GTACATCTACGTATTAGTCATCGCTATTACCATGGTGATGCGGTTTTGGCAGTACATCAATGGGCGTGGA
TAGCGGTTTGACTCACGGGGATTTCCAAGTCTCCACCCCATTGACGTCAATGGGAGTTTGTTTTGGCACC
AAAATCAACGGGACTTTCCAAAATGTCGTAACAACTCCGCCCCATTGACGCAAATGGGCGGTAGGCGTGT
ACGGTGGGAGGTCTATATAAGCAGAGCTCTCTGGCTAACTAGAGAACCCACTGCTTACTGGCTTATCGAA
ATTAATACGACTCACTATAGGGAGACCCAAGCTTGGACCTCTAGAGCTCAAAACCACTTAATTACCAGGT
AAACG
[408 nt withheld, positions 4206-4613]
TCACGGCCGTCGGTCGCCACCATGGTGAGCAAGGGCGAGGAGCTGTTCACCGGGGTGGTGCCCATCCTGG
TCGAGCTGGACGGCGACGTAAACGGCCACAAGTTCAGCGTGTCCGGCGAGGGCGAGGGCGATGCCACCTA
CGGCAAGCTGACCCTGAAGTTCATCTGCACCACCGGCAAGCTGCCCGTGCCCTGGCCCACCCTCGTGACC
ACCTTCGGCTACGGCCTGCAGTGCTTCGCCCGCTACCCCGACCACATGAAGCAGCACGACTTCTTCAAGT
CCGCCATGCCCGAAGGCTACGTCCAGGAGCGCACCATCTTCTTCAAGGACGACGGCAACTACAAGACCCG
CGCCGAGGTGAAGTTCGAGGGCGACACCCTGGTGAACCGCATCGAGCTGAAGGGCATCGACTTCAAGGAG
GACGGCAACATCCTGGGGCACAAGCTGGAGTACAACTACAACAGCCACAACGTCTATATCATGGCCGACA
AGCAGAAGAACGGCATCAAGGTGAACTTCAAGATCCGCCACAACATCGAGGACGGCAGCGTGCAGCTCGC
CGACCACTACCAGCAGAACACCCCCATCGGCGACGGCCCCGTGCTGCTGCCCGACAACCACTACCTGAGC
TACCAGTCCGCCCTGAGCAAAGACCCCAACGAGAAGCGCGATCACATGGTCCTGCTGGAGTTCGTGACCG
CCGCCGGGATCACTCTCGGCATGGACGAGCTGTACAAGTCACGGCCAGTCGCAACAAGATCTGATTAAGG
TACCACTAGAGGATCTTTGTGAAGGAACCTTACTTCTGTGGTGTGACATAATTGGACAAACTACCTACAG
AGATTTAAAGCTCTAAGGTAAATATAAAATTTTTAAGTGTATAATGTGTTAAACTACTGATTCTAATTGT
TTGTGTATTTTAGATTCCAACCTATGGAACTGATGAATGGGAGCAGTGGTGGAATGCCTTTAATGAGGAA
AACCTGTTTTGCTCAGAAGAAATGCCATCTAGTGATGATGAGGCTACTGCTGACTCTCAACATTCTACTC
CTCCAAAAAAGAAGAGAAAGGTAGAAGACCCCAAGGACTTTCCTTCAGAATTGCTAAGTTTTTTGAGTCA
TGCTGTGTTTAGTAATAGAACTCTTGCTTGCTTTGCTATTTACACCACAAAGGAAAAAGCTGCACTGCTA
TACAAGAAAATTATGGAAAAATATTTGATGTATAGTGCCTTGACTAGAGATCATAATCAGCCATACCACA
TTTGTAGAGGTTTTACTTGCTTTAAAAAACCTCCCACACCTCCCCCTGAACCTGAAACATAAAATGAATG
CAATTGTTGTTGTTAACTTGTTTATTGCAGCTTATAATGGTTACAAATAAAGCAATAGCATCACAAATTT
CACAAATAAAGCATTTTTTTCACTGCATTCTAGTTGTGGTTTGTCCAAACTCATCAATGTATCTTATCAT
GTCTGGATCCACTAGAAGGCCTAATTCTAGTATGTATGTAAGTTAATAAAACCCATTTTTGCGGAAAGTA
GATAAAAAAAACATTTTTTTTTTTTACTGCACTGGATATCATTGAACTTATCTGATCAGTTTTAAATTTA
CTTCGATCCAAGGGTATTTGATGTACCAGGTTCTTTCGATTACCTCTCACTCAAAATGACATTCCACTCA
AAGTCAGCGCTGTTTGCCTCCTTCTCTGTCCACAGAAATATCGCCGTCTCTTTCGCCGCTGCGTCCGCTA
TCTCTTTCGCCACCGTTTGTAGCGTTACGTAGCGTCAATGTCCGCCTTCAGTTGCATTTTGTCAGCGGTT
TCGTGACGAAGCTCCAAGCGGTTTACGCCATCAATTAAACACAAAGTGCTGTGCCAAAACTCCTCTCGCT
TCTTATTTTTGTTTGTTTTTTGAGTGATTGGGGTGGTGATTGGTTTTGGGTGGGTAAGCAGGGGAAAGTG
TGAAAAATCCCGGCAATGGGCCAAGAGGATCAGGAGCTATTAATTCGCGGAGGCAGCAAACACCCATCTG
CCGAGCATCTGAACAATGTGAGTAGTACATGTGCATACATCTTAAGTTCACTTGATCTATAGGAACTGCG
ATTGCAACATCAAATTGTCTGCGGCGTGAGAACTGCGACCCACAAAAATCCCAAACCGCAATTGCACAAA
CAAATAGTGACACGAAACAGATTATTCTGGTAGCTGTTCTCGCTATATAAGACAATTTTTGAGATCATAT
CATGATCAAGACATCTAAAGGCATTCATTTTCGACTATATTCTTTTTTACAAAAAATATAACAACCAGAT
ATTTTAAGCTGATCCTAGATGCACAAAAAATAAATAAAAGTATAAACCTACTTCGTAGGATACTTCGGGG
TACTTTTTGTTCGGGGTTAGATGAGCATAACGCTTGTAGTTGATATTTGAGATCCCCTATCATTGCAGGG
TGACAGCGGAGCGGCTTCGCAGAGCTGCATTAACCAGGGCTTCGGGCAGGCCAAAAACTACGGCACGCTC
CGGCCACCCAGTCCGCCGGAGGACTCCGGTTCAGGGAGCGGCCAACTAGCCGAGAACCTCACCTATGCCT
GGCACAATATGGACATCTTTGGGGCGGTCAATCAGCCGGGCTCCGGATGGCGGCAGCTGGTCAACCGGAC
ACGCGGACTATTCTGCAACGAGCGACACATACCGGCGCCCAGGAAACATTTGCTCAAGAACGGTGAGTTT
CTATTCGCAGTCGGCTGATCTGTGTGAAATCTTAATAAAGGGTCCAATTACCAATTTGAAACTCAGTTTG
CGGCGTGGCCTATCCGGGCGAACTTTTGGCCGTGATGGGCAGTTCCGGTGCCGGAAAGACGACCCTGCTG
AATGCCCTTGCCTTTCGATCGCCGCAGGGCATCCAAGTATCGCCATCCGGGATGCGACTGCTCAATGGCC
AACCTGTGGACGCCAAGGAGATGCAGGCCAGGTGCGCCTATGTCCAGCAGGATGACCTCTTTATCGGCTC
CCTAACGGCCAGGGAACACCTGATTTTCCAAGCCATGGTGCGGATGCCACGACATCTGACCTATCGGCAG
CGAGTGGCCCGCGTGGATCAGGTGATCCAGGAGCTTTCGCTCAGCAAATGTCAGCACACGATCATCGGTG
TGCCCGGCAGGGTGAAAGGTCTGTCCGGCGGAGAAAGGAAGCGTCTGGCATTCGCCTCCGAGGCTCTAAC
CGATCCGCCGCTTCTGATCTGCGATGAGCCCACCTCCGGACTGGACTCCTTTACCGCCCACAGCGTCGTC
CAGGTGCTGAAGAAGCTGTCGCAGAAGGGCAAGACCGTCATCCTGACCATTCATCAGCCGTCTTCCGAGC
TGTTTGAGCTCTTTGACAAGATCCTTCTGATGGCCGAGGGCAGGGTAGCTTTCTTGGGCACTCCCAGCGA
AGCCGTCGACTTCTTTTCCTAGTGAGTTCGATGTGTTTATTAAGGGTATCTAGTATTACATAACATCTCA
ACTCCTATCCAGCGTGGGTGCCCAGTGTCCTACCAACTACAATCCGGCGGACTTTTACGTACAGGTGTTG
GCCGTTGTGCCCGGACGGGAGATCGAGTCCCGTGATCGGATCGCCAAGATATGCGACAATTTTGCCATTA
GCAAAGTAGCCCGGGATATGGAGCAGTTGTTGGCCACCAAAAATCTGGAGAAGCCACTGGAGCAGCCGGA
GAATGGGTACACCTACAAGGCCACCTGGTTCATGCAGTTCCGGGCGGTCCTGTGGCGATCCTGGCTGTCG
GTGCTCAAGGAACCACTCCTCGTAAAAGTGCGACTTATTCAGACAACGGTGAGTGGTTCCAGTGGAAACA
AATGATATAACGCTTACAATTCTTGGAAACAAATTCGCTAGATTTTAGATAGAATTGCCTGATTCCACAC
CCTTCTTAGTTTTTTTCAATGAGATGTATAGTTTATAGTTTTGCAGAAGATAAATAAATTTCATTTAACT
CGCGAATATTAATGAGATGCGAGTAACATTTTAATTTGCAGATGGTTGCCATCTTGATTGGCCTCATCTT
TTTGGGCCAACAACTCACGCAAGTGGGTGTGATGAATATCAACGGAGCCATCTTCCTCTTCCTGACCAAC
ATGACCTTTCAAAACGTCTTTGCCACGATAAATGTAAGTCATGTTTAGAATACATTTGCATTTCAATAAT
TTACTAACTTTCTAATGAATCGATTCGATTTAGGTGTTCACCTCAGAGCTGCCAGTTTTTATGAGGGAGG
CCCGAAGTCGACTTTATCGCTGTGACACATACTTTCTGGGCAAAACGATTGCCGAATTGCCGCTTTTTCT
CACAGTGCCACTGGTCTTCACGGCGATTGCCTATCCGATGATCGGACTGCGGGCCGGAGTGCTGCACTTC
TTCAACTGCCTGGCGCTGGTCACTCTGGTGGCCAATGTGTCAACGTCCTTCGGATATCTAATATCCTGCG
CCAGCTCCTCGACCTCGATGGCGCTGTCTGTGGGTCCGCCGGTTATCATACCATTCCTGCTCTTTGGCGG
CTTCTTCTTGAACTCGGGCTCGGTGCCAGTATACCTCAAATGGTTGTCGTACCTCTCATGGTTCCGTTAC
GCCAACGAGGGTCTGCTGATTAACCAATGGGCGGACGTGGAGCCGGGCGAAATTAGCTGCACATCGTCGA
ACACCACGTGCCCCAGTTCGGGCAAGGTCATCCTGGAGACGCTTAACTTCTCCGCCGCCGATCTGCCGCT
GGACTACGTGGGTCTGGCCATTCTCATCGTGAGCTTCCGGGTGCTCGCATATCTGGCTCTAAGACTTCGG
GCCCGACGCAAGGAGTAGCCGACATATATCCGAAATAACTGCTTGTTTTTTTTTTTTACCATTATTACCA
TCGTGTTTACTGTTTATTGCCCCCTCAAAAAGCTAATGTAATTATATTTGTGCCAATAAAAACAAGATAT
GACCTATAGAATACAAGTATTTCCCCTTCGAACATCCCCACAAGTAGACTTTGGATTTGTCTTCTAACCA
AAAGACTTACACACCTGCATACCTTACATCAAAAACTCGTTTATCGCTACATAAAACACCGGGATATATT
TTTTATATACATACTTTTCAAATCGCGCGCCCTCTTCATAATTCACCTCCACCACACCACGTTTCGTAGT
TGCTCTTTCGCTGTCTCCCACCCGCTCTCCGCAACACATTCACCTTTTGTTCGACGACCTTGGAGCGACT
GTCGTTAGTTCCGCGCGATTCGGTTCGCTCAAATGGTTCCGAGTGGTTCATTTCGTCTCAATAGAAATTA
GTAATAAATATTTGTATGTACAATTTATTTGCTCCAATATATTTGTATATATTTCCCTCACAGCTATATT
TATTCTAATTTAATATTATGACTTTTTAAGGTAATTTTTTGTGACCTGTTCGGAGTGATTAGCGTTACAA
TTTGAACTGAAAGTGACATCCAGTGTTTGTTCCTTGTGTAGATGCATCTCAAAAAAATGGTGGGCATAAT
AGTGTTGTTTATATATATCAAAAATAACAACTATAATAATAAGAATACATTTAATTTAGAAAATGCTTGG
ATTTCACTGGAACTAGAATTAATTCGGCTGCTGCTCTAAACGACGCATTTCGTACTCCAAAGTACGAATT
TTTTCCCTCAAGCTCTTATTTTCATTAAACAATGAACAGGACCTAACGCACAGTCACGTTATTGTTTACA
TAAATGATTTTTTTTACTATTCAAACTTACTCTGTTTGTGTACTCCCACTGGTATAGCCTTCTTTTATCT
TTTCTGGTTCAGGCTCTATCACTTTACTAGGTACGGCATCTGCGTTGAGTCGCCTCCTTTTAAATGTCTG
ACCTTTTGCAGGTGCAGCCTTCCACTGCGAATCATTAAAGTGGGTATCACAAATTTGGGAGTTTTCACCA
AGGCTGCACCCAAGGCTCTGCTCCCACAATTTTCTCTTAATAGCACACTTCGGCACGTGAATTAATTTTA
CTCCAGTCACAGCTTTGCAGCAAAATTTGCAATATTTCATTTTTTTTTATTCCACGTAAGGGTTAATGTT
TTCAAAAAAAAATTCGTCCGCACACAACCTTTCCTCTCAACAAGCAAACGTGCACTGAATTTAAGTGTAT
ACTTCGGTAAGCTTCGGCTATCGACGGGACCACCTTATGTTATTTCATCATG
