>Addgene plasmid #8693 | CMV-H3.3-YFP | addgene partial sequence | sequence record 17215 | T7 5'-TAATACGACTCACTATAGGG-3'
TTAATTACCAGGTAAACG
[152 nt withheld, positions 19-170]
TATTCTTCACTACCAGAAGTCCACGGACCTGCTCCTCCGCAAGCT
